>Addgene plasmid #57507 | mEos4b-C-Src-7 | depositor partial sequence | sequence record 88648 | insert sequence
CGTCAGATGCGCTAGCGCTACCGGACTCAGATCTCGAGCTCAAGCTTCGAATTCATGGGGAGCAGCAAGA
GCAAGCCCAAGGACCCCAGCCAGCGCCGGCGCAGCCTGGAGCCACCCGACAGCACCCACCACGGGGGATT
CCCAGCCTCGCAGACCCCCAACAAGACAGCAGCCCCCGACACGCACCGCACCCCCAGCCGCTCCTTTGGG
ACCGTGGCCACCGAGCCCAAGCTCTTCGGGGGCTTCAACACTTCTGACACCGTCACGTCGCCGCAGCGTG
CCGGGGCACTGGCTGGCGGCGTCACCACTTTCGTGGCTCTCTATGACTACGAGTCCCGGACTGAAACGGA
CTTGTCCTTCAAGAAAGGAGAACGCCTGCAGATTGTCAACAACACGGAAGGTGACTGGTGGCTGGCTCAT
TCCCTCACTACAGGACAGACGGGCTACATCCCCAGTAACTATGTCGCGCCCTCAGACTCCATCCAGGCTG
AAGAGTGGTACTTTGGGAAGATCACTCGTCGGGAGTCCGAGCGGCTGCTGCTCAACCCCGAAAACCCCCG
GGGAACCTTCTTGGTCCGGGAGAGCGAGACGACAAAAGGTGCCTATTGCCTCTCCGTTTCTGACTTTGAC
AACGCCAAGGGGCTCAATGTGAAGCACTACAAGATCCGCAAGCTGGACAGCGGCGGCTTCTACATCACCT
CACGCACACAGTTCAGCAGCCTGCAGCAGCTGGTGGCCTACTACTCCAAACATGCTGATGGCTTGTGCCA
CCGCCTGACCAACGTCTGCCCCACGTCCAAGCCCCAGACCCAGGGACTCGCCAAGGACGCGTGGGAAATC
CCCCGGGAGTCGCTGCGGCTGGAGGTGAAGCTGGGGCAGGGCTGCTTTGGAGAGGTCTGGATGGGGACCT
GGAACGGCACCACCAGAGTGGCCATAAAGACTCTGAAGCCCGGCACCATGTCCCCGGAGGCCTTCCTGCA
GGAAGCCCAAGTGATGAAGAAGCTCCGGCATGAGAAGCTGGTTCAGCTGTACGCAGTGGTGTCGGAAGAG
CCCATCTACATCGTCACTGAGTACATGAGCAAGGGGAGCCTCCTGGATTTCCTGAAGGGAGAGATGGGCA
AGTACCTGCGGCTGCCACAGCTCGTCGATATGGCTGCTCAGATTGCATCCGGCATGGCCTATGTGGAGAG
GATGAACTACGTGCACCGAGACCTGCGGGCGGCCAACATCCTGGTGGGGGAGAACCTGGTGTGCAAGGTG
GCTGACTTTGGGCTGGCACGCCTCATCGAGGACAACGAGTACACAGCACGGCAAGGTGCCAAGTTCCCCA
TCAAGTGGACAGCCCCCGAGGCAGCCCTCTATGGCCGGTTCACCATCAAGTCGGATGTCTGGTCCTTCGG
CATCCTGCTGACTGAGCTGACCACCAAGGGCCGGGTGCCATACCCAGGGATGGTCAACAGGGAGGTGCTG
GACCAGGTGGAGAGGGGCTACCGCATGCCCTGCCCGCCCGAGTGCCCCGAGTCGCTGCATGACCTCATGT
GCCAGTGCTGGCGGAAGGACCCTGAGGAGCGGCCCACTTTTGAGTACCTGCAGGCCTTCCTGGAGGACTA
CTTCACCTCGACAGAGCCCCAGTACCAGCCTGGAGAGAACCTACGGGATCCACCGGTCGCCACCATGGTG
AGTGCGATTAAGCCAGACATGAGGATCAAACTCCGTATGGAAGGCAACGTAAACGGGCACCACTTTGTGA
TCGACGGAGATGGTACAGGCAAGCCTTATGAGGGAAAACAGACCATGGATCTTGAAGTCAAAGAGGGCGG
ACCTCTGCCTTTTGCCTTTGATATCCTGACCACTGCATTCCATTACGGCAACAGGGTATTCGTGAAATAT
CCAGACAACATACAAGACTATTTTAAGCAGTCGTTTCCTAAGGGGTATTCGTGGGAACGAAGCTTGACTT
TCGAAGACGGGGGCATTTGCAATGCCAGAAACGACATAACAATGGAAGGGGACACTTTCTATAATAAAGT
TCGATTTTATGGTACCAACTTTCCCGCCAATGGTCCAGTTATGCAGAAGAAGACGCTGAAATGGGAGCCC
TCCACTGAGAAAATGTATGTGCGTGATGGAGTGCTGACGGGTGATATTGAGATGGCTTTGTTGCTTGAAG
GAAATGCCCATTACCGATGTGACTTCAGAACTACTTACAAAGCTAAGGAGAAGGGTGTCAAGTTACCAGG
CGCCCACTTTGTGGACCACGCCATTGAGATTTTAAGCCATGACAAAGATTACAACAAGGTTAAGCTGTAT
GAGCATGCTGTTGCTCATTCTGGATTGCCTGACAATGCCAGACGATAAGCGGCCGCGACTCTAGATCATA
ATCAGCCATACCACATG
