>Addgene plasmid #57507 | mEos4b-C-Src-7 | addgene partial sequence | sequence record 159992 | AllEos-R 5'-GTACCATCTCCGTCGATCAC-3'
ATACGGAGTTTGATCCTCATGTCTGGCTTAATCGCACTCACCATGGTGGCGACCGGTGGATCCCGTAGGT
TCTCTCCAGGCTGGTACTGGGGCTCTGTCGAGGTGAAGTAGTCCTCCAGGAAGGCCTGCAGGTACTCAAA
AGTGGGCCGCTCCTCAGGGTCCTTCCGCCAGCACTGGCACATGAGGTCATGCAGCGACTCGGGGCACTCG
GGCGGGCAGGGCATGCGGTAGCCCCTCTCCACCTGGTCCAGCACCTCCCTGTTGACCATCCCTGGGTATG
GCACCCGGCCCTTGGTGGTCAGCTCAGTCAGCAGGATGCCGAAGGACCAGACATCCGACTTGATGGTGAA
CCGGCCATAGAGGGCTGCCTCGGGGGCTGTCCACTTGATGGGGAACTTGGCACCTTGCCGTGCTGTGTAC
TCGTTGTCCTCGATGAGGCGTGCCAGCCCAAAGTCAGCCACCTTGCACACCAGGTTCTCCCCCACCAGGA
TGTTGGCCGCCCGCAGGTCTCGGTGCACGTAGTTCATCCTCTCCACATAGGCCATGCCGGATGCAATCTG
AGCAGCCATATCGACGAGCTGTGGCAGCCGCAGGTACTTGCCCATCTCTCCCTTCAGGAAATCCAGGAGG
CTCCCCTTGCTCATGTACTCAGTGACGATGTAGATGGGCTCTTCCGACACCACTGCGTACAGCTGAACCA
GCTTCTCATGCCGGAGCTTCTTCATCACTTGGGCTTCCTGCAGGAAGGCCTCCGGGGACATGGTGCCGGG
CTTCAGAGTCTTTATGGCCACTCTGGTGGTGCCGTTCCAGGTCCCCATCCAGACCTCTCCAAAGCAGCCC
TGCC
