[The description below was written by a language model from this plasmid's Addgene catalogue record.]
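Description:
mEos4b-C-Src-7 is a mammalian expression plasmid that produces chicken (Gallus gallus) c-Src fused to the photoconvertible fluorescent protein mEos4b. It is built on an mEos4b backbone listed at about 4.75 kb without the insert, and it is maintained in E. coli as a high-copy plasmid under kanamycin selection. A neomycin resistance marker allows G418 selection of transfected mammalian cells, so stable lines can be derived in addition to transient expression. The fusion is driven by the CMV promoter, a strong constitutive promoter in most mammalian cell types, and the listed reverse sequencing primer suggests that an SV40 polyadenylation signal lies downstream of the coding region. The record does not state the cloning method, the orientation of the tag relative to c-Src, or the linker between them, and no feature table is provided to confirm the origin of replication or other backbone elements.

c-Src is a non-receptor tyrosine kinase that associates with membranes, and the record gives the expected localization of the fusion as membrane and vesicles. The construct therefore serves as a fluorescent localization marker for those compartments. mEos4b belongs to the Eos family of green-to-red photoconvertible proteins. The two recorded spectral states, with excitation/emission at 505/516 nm and 569/581 nm, correspond to the unconverted green form and the converted red form. This property makes the construct suited to tracking selected protein populations after photoconversion and to single-molecule localization approaches such as PALM, although the record itself lists only the localization and spectral values.
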