Addgene plasmid #57507: mEos4b-C-Src-7
Purpose: Localization: Membrane/Vesicles, Excitation: 505 / 569, Emission: 516 / 581
Depositing lab: Michael Davidson & Loren Looger. Depositing organization: Florida State University, Tallahassee.
Backbone
  Vector backbone: mEos4b
  Backbone size w/o insert (bp): 4750
  Vector type: Mammalian Expression
  Selectable markers: Neomycin (select with G418)
Growth in bacteria
  Bacterial resistance: Kanamycin, 50 μg/mL
  Growth temperature: 37°C
  Growth strain: DH5alpha
  Copy number: High Copy
Gene/Insert
  Gene/Insert name: C-Src (alt name: XM_001232484.1)
  Species: G. gallus (chicken)
  Promoter: CMV
  Tag / fusion protein: mEos4b
  Cloning method: Unknown
  Sequencing primers: 5′ CMV-F; 3′ SV40pA-R
Terms and licenses: Academic/Nonprofit Terms; Industry Terms
Depositor comments: . Excitation = 505 / 569; Emission = 516 / 581
How to cite: mEos4b-C-Src-7 was a gift from Michael Davidson & Loren Looger (Addgene plasmid # 57507 ; http://n2t.net/addgene:57507 ; RRID:Addgene_57507)
